>Addgene plasmid #156981 | pD649-HAsp-NOTCH2(Trunc2)-Fc(DAPA)-AviTag-6xHis | depositor full sequence | sequence record 303071 | Full Sequence
TTTCAATATTATTGAAGCATTTATCAGGGTTATTGTCTCATGAGCGGATACATATTTGAATGTATTTAGA
AAAATAAACAAATAGGGGTCAGTGTTACAACCAATTAACCAATTCTGAACATTATCGCGAGCCCATTTAT
ACCTGAATATGGCTCATAACACCCCTTGCTCATGACCAAAATCCCTTAACGTGAGTTACGCGCGCGTCGT
TCCACTGAGCGTCAGACCCCGTAGAAAAGATCAAAGGATCTTCTTGAGATCCTTTTTTTCTGCGCGTAAT
CTGCTGCTTGCAAACAAAAAAACCACCGCTACCAGCGGTGGTTTGTTTGCCGGATCAAGAGCTACCAACT
CTTTTTCCGAAGGTAACTGGCTTCAGCAGAGCGCAGATACCAAATACTGTTCTTCTAGTGTAGCCGTAGT
TAGCCCACCACTTCAAGAACTCTGTAGCACCGCCTACATACCTCGCTCTGCTAATCCTGTTACCAGTGGC
TGCTGCCAGTGGCGATAAGTCGTGTCTTACCGGGTTGGACTCAAGACGATAGTTACCGGATAAGGCGCAG
CGGTCGGGCTGAACGGGGGGTTCGTGCACACAGCCCAGCTTGGAGCGAACGACCTACACCGAACTGAGAT
ACCTACAGCGTGAGCTATGAGAAAGCGCCACGCTTCCCGAAGGGAGAAAGGCGGACAGGTATCCGGTAAG
CGGCAGGGTCGGAACAGGAGAGCGCACGAGGGAGCTTCCAGGGGGAAACGCCTGGTATCTTTATAGTCCT
GTCGGGTTTCGCCACCTCTGACTTGAGCGTCGATTTTTGTGATGCTCGTCAGGGGGGCGGAGCCTATGGA
AAAACGCCAGCAACGCGGCCTTTTTACGGTTCCTGGCCTTTTGCTGGCCTTTTGCTCACATGTTCTTTCC
TGCGTTATCCCCTGATTCTGTGGATAACCGTATTACCGCCTTTGAGTGAGCTGATACCGCTCGCCGCAGC
CGAACGACCGAGCGCAGCGAGTCAGTGAGCGAGGAAGCGGAAGGCGAGAGTAGGGAACTGCCAGGCATCA
AACTAAGCAGAAGGCCCCTGACGGATGGCCTTTTTGCGTTTCTACAAACTCTTTCTGTGTTGTAAAACGA
CGGCCAGTCTTAAGCTCGGGCCCCCTGGGCGGTTCTGATAACGAGTAATCGTTAATCCGCAAATAACGTA
AAAACCCGCTTCGGCGGGTTTTTTTATGGGGGGAGTTTAGGGAAAGAGCATTTGTCAGAATATTTAAGGG
CGCCTGTCACTTTGCTTGATATATGAGAATTATTTAACCTTATAAATGAGAAAAAAGCAACGCACTTTAA
ATAAGATACGTTGCTTTTTCGATTGATGAACACCTATAATTAAACTATTCATCTATTATTTATGATTTTT
TGTATATACAATATTTCTAGTTTGTTAAAGAGAATTAAGAAAATAAATCTCGAAAATAATAAAGGGAAAA
TCAGTTTTTGATATCAAAATTATACATGTCAACGATAATACAAAATATAATACAAACTATAAGATGTTAT
CAGTATTTATTATCATTTAGAATAAATTTTGTGTCGCCCTTAATTGTGAGCGGATAACAATTACGAGCTT
CATGCACAGTGGCGTTGACTCAATATTGGCCATTAGCCATATTATTCATTGGTTATATAGCATAAATCAA
TATTGGCTATTGGCCATTGCATACGTTGTATCTATATCATAATATGTACATTTATATTGGCTCATGTCCA
ATATGACCGCCATGTTGGCATTGATTATTGACTAGTTATTAATAGTAATCAATTACGGGGTCATTAGTTC
ATAGCCCATATATGGAGTTCCGCGTTACATAACTTACGGTAAATGGCCCGCCTGGCTGACCGCCCAACGA
CCCCCGCCCATTGACGTCAATAATGACGTATGTTCCCATAGTAACGCCAATAGGGACTTTCCATTGACGT
CAATGGGTGGAGTATTTACGGTAAACTGCCCACTTGGCAGTACATCAAGTGTATCATATGCCAAGTACGC
CCCCTATTGACGTCAATGACGGTAAATGGCCCGCCTGGCATTATGCCCAGTACATGACCTTATGGGACTT
TCCTACTTGGCAGTACATCTACGTATTAGTCATCGCTATTACCATGGTGATGCGGTTTTGGCAGTACATC
AATGGGCGTGGATAGCGGTTTGACTCACGGGGATTTCCAAGTCTCCACCCCATTGACGTCAATGGGAGTT
TGTTTTGGCACCAAAATCAACGGGACTTTCCAAAATGTCGTAACAACTCCGCCCCATTGACGCAAATGGG
CGGTAGGCGTGTACGGTGGGAGGTCTATATAAGCAGAGCTCGTTTAGTGAACCGTCAGATCGCCTGGAGA
CGCCATCCACGCTGTTTTGACCTCCATAGAAGACACCGGGACCGATCCAGCCTCCGCGGCCGGGAACGGT
GCATTGGAACGCGGATTCCCCGTGCCAAGAGTGACGTAAGTACCGCCTATAGAGTCTATAGGCCCACCCC
CTTGGCTTCGTTAGAACGCGGCTACAATTAATACATAACCTTATGTATCATACACATACGATTTAGGTGA
CACTATAGAATAACATCCACTTTGCCTTTCTCTCCACAGGTGTCCACTCCCAGGTCCAACTGCACCTCGG
TTCTATCGAAAACGCGCCTGCTAGCGCCACCATGAAGACCATCATTGCCCTGAGCTACATCTTCTGCCTG
GTGTTCGCTGCGGCCGCCTTGCAATGTAGAGATGGCTACGAGCCCTGCGTGAACGAAGGGATGTGTGTGA
CCTACCACAACGGCACCGGCTACTGCAAGTGCCCTGAGGGATTTCTGGGCGAGTACTGCCAGCACAGAGA
TCCCTGCGAGAAGAACAGATGCCAGAACGGCGGAACCTGTGTGGCCCAGGCTATGCTGGGAAAAGCCACC
TGTAGATGCGCCAGCGGCTTTACCGGCGAGGATTGTCAGTACAGCACCAGCCATCCTTGCTTCGTGTCCC
GGCCTTGTCTGAATGGCGGCACCTGTCACATGCTGAGCAGAGACACCTACGAGTGTACCTGCCAAGTGGG
CTTCACCGGCAAAGAATGCCAGTGGACCGATGCCTGCCTGTCTCACCCTTGTGCCAATGGCAGCACATGT
ACCACCGTGGCCAACCAGTTCAGCTGCAAGTGTCTGACCGGCTTCACAGGCCAGAAATGCGAGACAGACG
TGAACGAGTGCGACATCCCTGGCCACTGTCAGCATGGCGGAACATGCCTGAATCTGCCCGGCAGCTACCA
GTGCCAGTGTCCTCAAGGCTTCACTGGACAGTACTGCGACAGCCTGTACGTGCCCTGTGCTCCTTCTCCT
TGTGTGAACGGCGGGACATGTAGACAGACCGGCGACTTCACCTTCGAGTGCAACTGCCTGCCAGGCTTCG
AGGGCAGCACTTGCGAGAGAAACATCGACGACTGCCCCAACCACCGGTGCCAAAATGGCGGAGTGTGTGT
GGATGGCGTGAACACCTACAACTGCAGATGCCCTCCTCAGTGGACAGGCCAGTTCTGCACCGAGGATGTG
GATGAGTGTCTGCTGCAGCCTAACGCCTGTCAAAACGGCGGCACTTGCGCCAACAGAAATGGCGGCTATG
GCTGCGTGTGTGTCAACGGATGGTCCGGCGACGATTGCAGCGAGAACATCGATGATTGCGCCTTCGCCAG
CTGCACCCCTGGCTCTACCTGTATCGATAGAGTGGCCAGCTTCTCCTGCATGTGTCCCGAAGGCAAAGCC
GGCCTGCTGTGCCATCTGGATGATGCCTGCATCAGCAACCCCTGTCACAAAGGCGCCCTGTGCGACACCA
ATCCTCTGAACGGCCAGTACATCTGCACCTGTCCTCAGGGCTATAAGGGCGCCGACTGTACAGAGGACGT
GGACGAATGTGCCATGGCCAACAGCAACCCTTGTGAACACGCCGGGAAATGTGTGAACACCGACGGCGCC
TTTCACTGCGAGTGCCTGAAAGGATACGCTGGCCCCAGATGCGAGATGGACATCAACGAGTGCCACAGCG
ACCCCTGCCAGAATGATGCCACCTGTCTGGATAAGATCGGCGGCTTCACTTGCCTGTGCATGCCTGGCTT
TAAGGGCGTGCACTGCGAGCTGGAAATCAATGAATGTCAAAGCAACCCGTGCGTGAACAATGGCCAGTGC
GTGGACAAAGTGAACAGGTTCCAGTGTCTGTGCCCACCTGGATTCACCGGACCTGTGTGCCAGATCGACA
TTGATGACTGCTCCAGCACACCCTGCCTGAACGGCGCCAAGTGTATCGATCACCCCAACGGCTATGAGTG
TCAGTGTGCCACAGGCTTTACAGGCGTGCTGTGCGAAGAGAATATCGACAACTGCGACCCCGATCCTTGC
CACCACGGACAGTGTCAGGATGGCATCGACAGCTACACCTGTATCTGCAACCCCGGCTACATGGGCGCCA
TCTGCAGCGATCAGATCGATGAGTGCTACAGCAGCCCATGTCTGAACGACGGCAGATGCATCGACCTGGT
CAATGGCTATCAGTGCAATTGCCAGCCTGGCACCAGCGGAGTGAACTGCGAGATCAACTTCGATGACTGT
GCCAGCAATCCCTGTATCCACGGCATCTGTATGGACGGCATCAACCGGTACAGCTGTGTGTGCAGCCCAG
GGTTTACCGGCCAGAGATGCAACATTGATATCGACGAGTGCGCCTCCAATCCATGCAGAAAGGGCGCCAC
ATGCATCAACGGCGTGAACGGCTTCCGGTGCATCTGTCCTGAAGGACCCCACCATCCTAGCTGCTACAGC
CAAGTGAACGAATGCCTGAGCAACCCATGCATCCACGGAAACTGTACAGGCGGCCTGAGCGGCTACAAGT
GCCTGTGTGATGCTGGCTGGGTCGGAATCAACTGCGAGGTGGACAAGAATGAGTGCCTGTCTAATCCCTG
TCAGAATGGTGGCACATGTGACAATCTCGTGAATGGCTACAGGTGCACATGCAAGAAGGGCTTCAAGGGG
TACAACTGCCAAGTCAACATTGACGAGTGTGCTTCTAACCCCTGCCTCAACCAGGGCACCTGTTTCGACG
ACATCAGCGGCTATACCTGCCACTGCGTGCTGCCTTACACCGGCAAGAACTGTCAAGGCGCGCCGGGCGG
CGACAAGACCCACACCTGCCCCCCCTGCCCAGCTCCAGAACTGCTGGGAGGGCCTTCCGTGTTCCTGTTC
CCCCCCAAGCCCAAGGACACCCTGATGATCAGCAGGACCCCCGAGGTGACCTGCGTGGTGGTGGCCGTGT
CCCACGAGGACCCAGAGGTGAAGTTCAACTGGTACGTGGACGGCGTGGAGGTGCACAACGCCAAGACCAA
GCCCAGAGAGGAGCAGTACAACAGCACCTACAGGGTGGTGTCCGTGCTGACCGTGCTGCACCAGGACTGG
CTGAACGGCAAAGAATACAAGTGCAAAGTCTCCAACAAGGCCCTGGCTGCCCCAATCGAAAAGACAATCA
GCAAGGCCAAGGGCCAGCCACGGGAGCCCCAGGTGTACACCCTGCCCCCCAGCCGGGAGGAGATGACCAA
GAACCAGGTGTCCCTGACCTGTCTGGTGAAGGGCTTCTACCCCAGCGATATCGCCGTGGAGTGGGAGAGC
AACGGCCAGCCCGAGAACAACTACAAGACCACCCCCCCAGTGCTGGACAGCGACGGCAGCTTCTTCCTGT
ACAGCAAGCTGACCGTGGACAAGTCCAGGTGGCAGCAGGGCAACGTGTTCAGCTGCAGCGTGATGCACGA
GGCCCTGCACAACCACTACACCCAGAAGTCCCTGAGCCTGAGCCCCGGCGGCAGCGGTCTTAATGATATT
TTCGAGGCTCAGAAGATTGAGTGGCATGAACACCACCACCATCACCACTAAGGCCGGCCTGTAGTCACTG
GCACAACGCGTTACCCGGTAAGCCAATCGGGTATACACGGTCGTCATACTGCAGACAGGGTTCTTCTACT
TTGCAAGATAGTCTTGAGTAGTAAAATAAATAGATAGAGAAAATCAGCCTCGACTGTGCCTTCTAGTTGC
CAGCCATCTGTTGTTTGCCCCTCCCCCGTGCCTTCCTTGACCCTGGAAGGTGCCACTCCCACTGTCCTTT
CCTAATAAAATGAGGAAATTGCATCACAACACTCAACCCTATCTCGGTCTATTCTTTTGATTTATAAGGG
ATTTTGCCGATTTCGGCCTATTGGTTAAAAAATGAGCTGATTTAACAAAAATTTAACGCGAATTAATTCT
GTGGAATGTGTGTCAGTTAGGGTGTGGAAAGTCCCCAGGCTCCCCAGCAGGCAGAAGTATGCAAAGCATG
CATCTCAATTAGTCAGCAACCAGGTGTGGAAAGTCCCCAGGCTCCCCAGCAGGCAGAAGTATGCAAAGCA
TGCATCTCAATTAGTCAGCAACCATAGTCCCGCCCCTAACTCCGCCCATCCCGCCCCTAACTCCGCCCAG
TTCCGCCCATTCTCCGCCCCATGGCTGACTAATTTTTTTTATTTATGCAGAGGCCGAGGCCGCCTCTGCC
TCTGAGCTATTCCAGAAGTAGTGAGGAGGCTTTTTTGGAGGCCTAGGCTTTTGCAAAAAGCTCCCGGGAG
CTTGTATATCCATTTTCGGATCTGATCAGCACGTGTTGACAATTAATCATCGGCATAGTATATCGGCATA
GTATAATACGACAAGGTGAGGAACTAAACCATGACCGAGTACAAGCCCACGGTGCGCCTCGCCACCCGCG
ACGACGTCCCCAGGGCCGTACGCACCCTCGCCGCCGCGTTCGCCGACTACCCCGCCACGCGCCACACCGT
CGATCCGGACCGCCACATCGAGCGGGTCACCGAGCTGCAAGAACTCTTCCTCACGCGCGTCGGGCTCGAC
ATCGGCAAGGTGTGGGTCGCGGACGACGGCGCCGCGGTGGCGGTCTGGACCACGCCGGAGAGCGTCGAAG
CGGGGGCGGTGTTCGCCGAGATCGGCCCGCGCATGGCCGAGTTGAGCGGTTCCCGGCTGGCCGCGCAGCA
ACAGATGGAAGGCCTCCTGGCGCCGCACCGGCCCAAGGAGCCCGCGTGGTTCCTGGCCACCGTCGGCGTC
TCGCCCGACCACCAGGGCAAGGGTCTGGGCAGCGCCGTCGTGCTCCCCGGAGTGGAGGCGGCCGAGCGCG
CCGGGGTGCCCGCCTTCCTGGAGACATCCGCGCCCCGCAACCTCCCCTTCTACGAGCGGCTCGGCTTCAC
CGTCACCGCCGACGTCGAGGTGCCCGAAGGACCGCGCACCTGGTGCATGACCCGCAAGCCCGGTGCCTGA
CACGTGCTACGAGATTTCGATTCCACCGCCGCCTTCTATGAAAGGTTGGGCTTCGGAATCGTTTTCCGGG
ACGCCGGCTGGATGATCCTCCAGCGCGGGGATCTCATGCTGGAGTTCTTCGCCCACCCCAACTTGTTTAT
TGCAGCTTATAATGGTTACAAATAAAGCAATAGCATCACAAATTTCACAAATAAAGCATTTTTTTCACTG
CATTCTAGTTGTGGTTTGTCCAAACTCATCAATGTATCTTATCATGTCTGTATACCGTCGACCTCTAGCT
AGAGCTTGGCGTAATCATGGTCATTACCAATGCTTAATCAGTGAGGCACCTATCTCAGCGATCTGTCTAT
TTCGTTCATCCATAGTTGCCTGACTCCCCGTCGTGTAGATAACTACGATACGGGAGGGCTTACCATCTGG
CCCCAGCGCTGCGATGATACCGCGAGAACCACGCTCACCGGCTCCGGATTTATCAGCAATAAACCAGCCA
GCCGGAAGGGCCGAGCGCAGAAGTGGTCCTGCAACTTTATCCGCCTCCATCCAGTCTATTAATTGTTGCC
GGGAAGCTAGAGTAAGTAGTTCGCCAGTTAATAGTTTGCGCAACGTTGTTGCCATCGCTACAGGCATCGT
GGTGTCACGCTCGTCGTTTGGTATGGCTTCATTCAGCTCCGGTTCCCAACGATCAAGGCGAGTTACATGA
TCCCCCATGTTGTGCAAAAAAGCGGTTAGCTCCTTCGGTCCTCCGATCGTTGTCAGAAGTAAGTTGGCCG
CAGTGTTATCACTCATGGTTATGGCAGCACTGCATAATTCTCTTACTGTCATGCCATCCGTAAGATGCTT
TTCTGTGACTGGTGAGTACTCAACCAAGTCATTCTGAGAATAGTGTATGCGGCGACCGAGTTGCTCTTGC
CCGGCGTCAATACGGGATAATACCGCGCCACATAGCAGAACTTTAAAAGTGCTCATCATTGGAAAACGTT
CTTCGGGGCGAAAACTCTCAAGGATCTTACCGCTGTTGAGATCCAGTTCGATGTAACCCACTCGTGCACC
CAACTGATCTTCAGCATCTTTTACTTTCACCAGCGTTTCTGGGTGAGCAAAAACAGGAAGGCAAAATGCC
GCAAAAAAGGGAATAAGGGCGACACGGAAATGTTGAATACTCATATTCTTCCTT
Features (pLannotate 1.2.2; 21 found; start..end, strand, type, name):
    119..143     -  CDS            KanR (fragment): aminoglycoside phosphotransferase; aph(3')-Ia; confers resistance to kanamycin
    254..842     +  rep_origin     ori: high-copy-number ColE1/pMB1/pBR322/pUC origin of replication
   1067..1084    +  terminator     rrnB T2 terminator (fragment): transcription terminator T2 from the E. coli rrnB gene
   1109..1128    -  CDS            lacZα (fragment): LacZα fragment of β-galactosidase; lacZ fragment
   1584..1600    +  protein_bind   lac operator: The lac repressor binds to the lac operator to inhibit transcription in E. coli. This inhibition can be relieved by adding lactose or isopropyl-β-D-thiogalactopyranoside (IPTG). lac repressor encoded by lacI
   1843..2146    +  enhancer       CMV enhancer: human cytomegalovirus immediate early enhancer
   2147..2350    +  promoter       CMV promoter: human cytomegalovirus (CMV) immediate early promoter
   2486..2529    +  intron         CMV intron (fragment): modified intron A from human cytomegalovirus
   2581..2599    +  promoter       SP6 promoter: promoter for bacteriophage SP6 RNA polymerase
   2603..2640    +  CDS            IgH signal sequence (fragment): signal sequence from the mouse immunoglobulin heavy chain variable region
   2725..3405    +  CDS            NOTCH2NLB (fragment): NT2NB_HUMAN - Experimental evidence at protein level: Swiss-Prot protein existence level 1. Human-specific protein that promotes neural progenitor proliferation and evolutionary expansion of the brain neocortex by regulating the Notch signaling pathway (PubMed:29856954, PubMed:29856955, PubMed:29561261). Able to promote neural progenitor self-renewal, possibly by down-regulating neuronal differentiation genes, thereby delaying the differentiation of neuronal progenitors and leading to an overall final increase in neuronal production (PubMed:29856954, PubMed:29856955). Acts by enhancing the Not
   5182..5859    +  CDS            IGHG1 (fragment): IGHG1_HUMAN - Experimental evidence at protein level: Swiss-Prot protein existence level 1. Constant region of immunoglobulin heavy chains. Immunoglobulins, also known as antibodies, are membrane-bound or secreted glycoproteins produced by B lymphocytes. In the recognition phase of humoral immunity, the membrane-bound immunoglobulins serve as receptors which, upon binding of a specific antigen, trigger the clonal expansion and differentiation of B lymphocytes into immunoglobulins- secreting plasma cells. Secreted immunoglobulins mediate the effector phase of humoral immunity, which results in
   6074..6185    +  polyA_signal   bGH poly(A) signal: bovine growth hormone polyadenylation signal
   6186..6294    +  rep_origin     f1 ori (fragment): f1 bacteriophage origin of replication; arrow indicates direction of (+) strand synthesis
   6308..6637    +  promoter       SV40 promoter: SV40 enhancer and early promoter
   6685..6732    +  promoter       EM7 promoter: synthetic bacterial promoter&nbsp
   6751..7350    +  CDS            PuroR (fragment): puromycin N-acetyltransferase; pac from Streptomyces; confers resistance to puromycin
   7360..7485    +  CDS            ble (fragment): BLE_KLEPN - Experimental evidence at protein level: Swiss-Prot protein existence level 1. Binding protein with a strong affinity to the bleomycin family of antibiotics. Binds to CL990; an antimitotic-antibiotic compound. From Klebsiella pneumoniae.
   7480..7601    +  polyA_signal   SV40 poly(A) signal: SV40 polyadenylation signal
   7654..8514    -  CDS            AmpR: β-lactamase; bla; confers resistance to ampicillin, carbenicillin, and related antibiotics
   8517..89      -  promoter       AmpR promoter (fragment) (across the origin): bla
