[The description below was written by a language model from this plasmid's Addgene catalogue record and pLannotate feature annotations shown in this document.]
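Description:
pD649-HAsp-NOTCH2(Trunc2)-Fc(DAPA)-AviTag-6xHis is a mammalian expression plasmid of about 8.5 kb, built on the pD649 backbone, that produces a secreted, Fc-fused portion of the human NOTCH2 extracellular domain. It is propagated in E. coli as a high-copy plasmid through a ColE1/pUC-type origin and selected with ampicillin via the β-lactamase gene. The short KanR, lacZα, f1 ori and ble matches in the feature table are fragments left over from backbone construction rather than functional units.

Expression is driven by the CMV enhancer and immediate early promoter, followed by a fragment of CMV intron A, and an SP6 promoter just upstream of the coding region allows in vitro transcription. The open reading frame begins with a secretion signal. The plasmid name calls this signal "HAsp", whereas the annotation software matched a fragment of it to an immunoglobulin heavy-chain leader. It continues with a 2,418 bp truncated segment of the NOTCH2 ectodomain ("Trunc2") cloned between preserved NotI and AscI sites. Part of this insert is annotated as NOTCH2NLB, which reflects the close similarity of that paralogue to the N-terminal region of NOTCH2. Downstream lies a human IgG1 Fc carrying the D265A and P329A (DAPA) substitutions, a pairing generally used to reduce Fc effector interactions. It is followed by an AviTag for site-specific biotinylation, a 6xHis tag for metal-affinity purification and a bGH polyadenylation signal. A separate SV40/EM7-driven puromycin resistance cassette with an SV40 poly(A) signal is annotated and could support selection of transfected cells.

The construct belongs to a collection used to map extracellular interactions among human cell-surface proteins. The depositor notes that some plasmids in the series may carry an IS4-like transposase insertion upstream of the CMV promoter, but no such element is annotated here.
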