Addgene plasmid #156981: pD649-HAsp-NOTCH2(Trunc2)-Fc(DAPA)-AviTag-6xHis
Purpose: Mammalian expression of cell-surface protein partial extracellular domain fused to Fc(DAPA)-Avi-6xHis. Protein is secreted from cells.
Depositing lab: Chris Garcia. Depositing organization: Stanford University. Publication: A Human IgSF Cell-Surface Interactome Reveals a Complex Network of Protein-Protein Interactions. Wojtowicz WM, Vielmetter J, Fernandes RA, Siepe DH, Eastman CL, Chisholm GB, Cox S, Klock H, Anderson PW, Rue SM, Miller JJ, Glaser SM, Bragstad ML, Vance J, Lam AW, Lesley SA, Zinn K, Garcia KC. Cell. 2020 Aug 20;182(4):1027-1043.e17. doi: 10.1016/j.cell.2020.07.025. PubMed 32822567.
Backbone
  Vector backbone: pD649
  Backbone size w/o insert (bp): 6106
  Vector type: Mammalian Expression
Growth in bacteria
  Bacterial resistance: Ampicillin, 100 μg/mL
  Growth temperature: 37°C
  Growth strain: DH5alpha
  Copy number: High Copy
Gene/Insert
  Gene/Insert name: NOTCH2 (alt name: NOTC2)
  Species: H. sapiens (human)
  Insert size (bp): 2418
  Mutation: Fc region of human IgG contains D265A and P329A mutations (DAPA)
  Entrez Gene: NOTCH2 (a.k.a. AGS2, HJCYS, hN2)
  Promoter: CMV/SP6
  Tag / fusion protein: Fc(DAPA)-AviTag-6xHis (C terminal on backbone)
  Cloning method: Restriction Enzyme; 5′ cloning site GCGGCCGC (not destroyed); 3′ cloning site GGCGCGCC (not destroyed)
  Sequencing primers: 5′ ATTTAGGTGACACTATAG; 3′ CACGTACCAGTTGAACTTCACC
Resource information
  A portion of this plasmid was derived from a plasmid made by: synthesis by ThermoFisher
Terms and licenses: Academic/Nonprofit Terms; Industry Terms: Not Available to Industry
Depositor comments: Some plasmids in this collection may have an IS4-like element ISVsa5 family transposase upstream of the CMV promoter.
How to cite: pD649-HAsp-NOTCH2(Trunc2)-Fc(DAPA)-AviTag-6xHis was a gift from Chris Garcia (Addgene plasmid # 156981 ; http://n2t.net/addgene:156981 ; RRID:Addgene_156981)
