>Addgene plasmid #156981 | pD649-HAsp-NOTCH2(Trunc2)-Fc(DAPA)-AviTag-6xHis | depositor partial sequence | sequence record 303072 | insert (extracellular domain truncation)
TTGCAATGTAGAGATGGCTACGAGCCCTGCGTGAACGAAGGGATGTGTGTGACCTACCACAACGGCACCG
GCTACTGCAAGTGCCCTGAGGGATTTCTGGGCGAGTACTGCCAGCACAGAGATCCCTGCGAGAAGAACAG
ATGCCAGAACGGCGGAACCTGTGTGGCCCAGGCTATGCTGGGAAAAGCCACCTGTAGATGCGCCAGCGGC
TTTACCGGCGAGGATTGTCAGTACAGCACCAGCCATCCTTGCTTCGTGTCCCGGCCTTGTCTGAATGGCG
GCACCTGTCACATGCTGAGCAGAGACACCTACGAGTGTACCTGCCAAGTGGGCTTCACCGGCAAAGAATG
CCAGTGGACCGATGCCTGCCTGTCTCACCCTTGTGCCAATGGCAGCACATGTACCACCGTGGCCAACCAG
TTCAGCTGCAAGTGTCTGACCGGCTTCACAGGCCAGAAATGCGAGACAGACGTGAACGAGTGCGACATCC
CTGGCCACTGTCAGCATGGCGGAACATGCCTGAATCTGCCCGGCAGCTACCAGTGCCAGTGTCCTCAAGG
CTTCACTGGACAGTACTGCGACAGCCTGTACGTGCCCTGTGCTCCTTCTCCTTGTGTGAACGGCGGGACA
TGTAGACAGACCGGCGACTTCACCTTCGAGTGCAACTGCCTGCCAGGCTTCGAGGGCAGCACTTGCGAGA
GAAACATCGACGACTGCCCCAACCACCGGTGCCAAAATGGCGGAGTGTGTGTGGATGGCGTGAACACCTA
CAACTGCAGATGCCCTCCTCAGTGGACAGGCCAGTTCTGCACCGAGGATGTGGATGAGTGTCTGCTGCAG
CCTAACGCCTGTCAAAACGGCGGCACTTGCGCCAACAGAAATGGCGGCTATGGCTGCGTGTGTGTCAACG
GATGGTCCGGCGACGATTGCAGCGAGAACATCGATGATTGCGCCTTCGCCAGCTGCACCCCTGGCTCTAC
CTGTATCGATAGAGTGGCCAGCTTCTCCTGCATGTGTCCCGAAGGCAAAGCCGGCCTGCTGTGCCATCTG
GATGATGCCTGCATCAGCAACCCCTGTCACAAAGGCGCCCTGTGCGACACCAATCCTCTGAACGGCCAGT
ACATCTGCACCTGTCCTCAGGGCTATAAGGGCGCCGACTGTACAGAGGACGTGGACGAATGTGCCATGGC
CAACAGCAACCCTTGTGAACACGCCGGGAAATGTGTGAACACCGACGGCGCCTTTCACTGCGAGTGCCTG
AAAGGATACGCTGGCCCCAGATGCGAGATGGACATCAACGAGTGCCACAGCGACCCCTGCCAGAATGATG
CCACCTGTCTGGATAAGATCGGCGGCTTCACTTGCCTGTGCATGCCTGGCTTTAAGGGCGTGCACTGCGA
GCTGGAAATCAATGAATGTCAAAGCAACCCGTGCGTGAACAATGGCCAGTGCGTGGACAAAGTGAACAGG
TTCCAGTGTCTGTGCCCACCTGGATTCACCGGACCTGTGTGCCAGATCGACATTGATGACTGCTCCAGCA
CACCCTGCCTGAACGGCGCCAAGTGTATCGATCACCCCAACGGCTATGAGTGTCAGTGTGCCACAGGCTT
TACAGGCGTGCTGTGCGAAGAGAATATCGACAACTGCGACCCCGATCCTTGCCACCACGGACAGTGTCAG
GATGGCATCGACAGCTACACCTGTATCTGCAACCCCGGCTACATGGGCGCCATCTGCAGCGATCAGATCG
ATGAGTGCTACAGCAGCCCATGTCTGAACGACGGCAGATGCATCGACCTGGTCAATGGCTATCAGTGCAA
TTGCCAGCCTGGCACCAGCGGAGTGAACTGCGAGATCAACTTCGATGACTGTGCCAGCAATCCCTGTATC
CACGGCATCTGTATGGACGGCATCAACCGGTACAGCTGTGTGTGCAGCCCAGGGTTTACCGGCCAGAGAT
GCAACATTGATATCGACGAGTGCGCCTCCAATCCATGCAGAAAGGGCGCCACATGCATCAACGGCGTGAA
CGGCTTCCGGTGCATCTGTCCTGAAGGACCCCACCATCCTAGCTGCTACAGCCAAGTGAACGAATGCCTG
AGCAACCCATGCATCCACGGAAACTGTACAGGCGGCCTGAGCGGCTACAAGTGCCTGTGTGATGCTGGCT
GGGTCGGAATCAACTGCGAGGTGGACAAGAATGAGTGCCTGTCTAATCCCTGTCAGAATGGTGGCACATG
TGACAATCTCGTGAATGGCTACAGGTGCACATGCAAGAAGGGCTTCAAGGGGTACAACTGCCAAGTCAAC
ATTGACGAGTGTGCTTCTAACCCCTGCCTCAACCAGGGCACCTGTTTCGACGACATCAGCGGCTATACCT
GCCACTGCGTGCTGCCTTACACCGGCAAGAACTGTCAA
